Addgene plasmid #15072: pCAGGS mutated Pdx1 (DM#233)
Depositing lab: Douglas Melton. Depositing organization: Harvard University. Publication: Key events of pancreas formation are triggered in gut endoderm by ectopic expression of pancreatic regulatory genes. Grapin-Botton A, Majithia AR, Melton DA. Genes Dev. 2001 Feb 15. 15(4):444-54. 10.1101/gad.846001 PubMed 11230152.
Backbone
  Vector backbone: pCAGGS
  Backbone size w/o insert (bp): 4800
  Vector type: Mammalian Expression
Growth in bacteria
  Bacterial resistance: Ampicillin, 100 μg/mL
  Growth temperature: 37°C
  Growth strain: DH5alpha
  Copy number: High Copy
Gene/Insert
  Gene/Insert name: Pdx1
  Species: G. gallus (chicken)
  Mutation: DNA binding mutant
  Cloning method: Restriction Enzyme
  Sequencing primers: 5′ pCAG-F
Terms and licenses: Academic/Nonprofit Terms; Industry Terms: Not Available to Industry
Depositor comments: Mutated Pdx-1 protein is unable to bind DNA; made by changing the leucine between helices 2 and 3 of the homeodomain into a proline.
How to cite: pCAGGS mutated Pdx1 (DM#233) was a gift from Douglas Melton (Addgene plasmid # 15072 ; http://n2t.net/addgene:15072 ; RRID:Addgene_15072)
