[The description below was written by a language model from this plasmid's Addgene catalogue record.]
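Description:
pCAGGS mutated Pdx1 (DM#233) is a mammalian expression plasmid built on the pCAGGS backbone (about 4.8 kb without the insert). It is propagated in E. coli as a high-copy plasmid under ampicillin selection. The record gives no feature table and does not itemise the regulatory elements. However, pCAGGS vectors are generally known for driving inserts from the strong, broadly active CAG promoter, a hybrid of the CMV early enhancer and the chicken β-actin promoter, and the listed pCAG-F sequencing primer is consistent with that arrangement. No eukaryotic selection marker, epitope tag or reporter is recorded.

The insert, introduced by restriction cloning, is chicken (Gallus gallus) Pdx1, a homeodomain transcription factor and key regulator of pancreas development. This version is a DNA-binding mutant. The leucine lying between helices 2 and 3 of the homeodomain has been changed to a proline, and according to the depositor the resulting protein cannot bind DNA. The insert size and exact cloning sites are not stated.

The associated publication studied how ectopic expression of pancreatic regulatory genes in gut endoderm triggers events of pancreas formation. In that context, the construct most plausibly serves as a loss-of-function control alongside wild-type Pdx1, testing whether the effects of misexpression depend on the factor's ability to bind DNA. The record does not spell out this use or the delivery method.
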