>Addgene plasmid #15072 | pCAGGS mutated Pdx1 (DM#233) | addgene partial sequence | sequence record 21617 | 15072 with pCAG-F
CTTTTGCAGATTCGCGGCCGCTCCGGCGGCGGGAGCAGCCCGATGTGCCCCTAGCTGCCGGACCCCCCGG
NCCGCCGCCATGAACACCGAGGAGCAGTACTACGCCTCCGCGCAGCTCTACAAGGAGCCGTGCGCCTTCC
AGAGAGCGCAGGATTACAGCCCCAGCCCCCCCGCCTGCCTCTACGTGGGCCGGCAGCAGCAGGCTCCGTA
CCCCGGCTCTCTGGGGGCGCTGGAGCAGGGCAGCCCGTCGGACATCTCGCCCTACGAGGTGCCCCCCATC
AGCGAGGATGCCGGGGTCTCCCACCTGCATCACCACCACCATCACCACCCTCACCTCCCTCCCCCCCACC
AGGACGCTCTGCCTTTCGCCGACGGGGCGGACCCGGGGGCGATGGAGGAGCCTCGGGTGCAGGTGCCTTT
CGCCTGGATGAAGTCCACCAAGTCGCACGCCTGGAAGGGGCAGTGGGCAGGGGGTTCCTACGTGGTGGAG
CCGGAGGAGAACAAGAGGACGCGGACGGCCTACACGAGGGCTCAGCTGCTGGAGCTGGAGAAGGAGTTTC
TCTTCAACAAGTACATCTCCCGACCGAGGCGGGTGGAGCTGGCCGTCATGTTAAACCCGACCGAGAGACA
CATCAAGATCTGGTTCCAGAACCGACGGATGAAATGGAAGAAAGAAGAAGACAAAAAGCGGGGGACGGCC
AACAGCG
